>Addgene plasmid #158841 | JGI_018327 | addgene full sequence | sequence record 316573 | Addgene NGS Result
GCAACGCAAAATGCTGAATTTAGCAGGCAAGTTTCCTGATAAAGGGCCCTGTGAGTGCGACATTCGACGC
GCGAAAGCGAGTTGACGGCGCCCGAAATTTTCTTAGAGTTCGTTCAAGCTTCGGTTTCGGGGAGCCGCTA
AGGGATGCGGACCCAGCCGGGTAAGTCGCCGGGAACTATGGAATAATCCTAATTTCTGTGCGGCAGGCGC
GAGCTGCCGGAGCGAATATCATCCCTGTCGCAAACAGCAGGTCAATCAACGGTGGGTAGCGGGCTGCTAT
CCAGCGGCGGATAAGACTTGTCGGAGGAATCCTCTAGAAATAATTTTGTTTAACTTTAAGAAGGAGATAT
ACCATGATCGGAGCCGTGCGCCTGCGCCGCTGCCTGGCCGCCGTCGCCACCCTGTCGCTCACCCTGCTCT
TCCCGGCCGCGTCCCAGGCGAACGACGAACTGATCAAGCTGCAGGAGGATCCGAACCAATGGGTCATGTG
GGGCGGTGACTATTCGGGGACCCGCTATTCGCCGCTGAACCAGATCAACGCCGAAAACGCCAAGAACCTG
CAGGTCGCGTGGACGTTCTCGACCGGCGTCCTCCGCGGGCATGAGGGCGGCCCCCTGGTCCTCGGCGACA
CCATGTACATCCACACCCCTTTCCCCAACAAGGTCTTCGCCATCGACCTGAAGACGAAGGCCCTGAAGTG
GGAGTACGAGCCGAAGCAGGACGCCAGCGTCATCGCCGTCATGTGCTGCGACACCGTCAACCGCGGCCTG
GCCTACGCCGATGGCAAGATCTTCCTGCAGCAAGCGGACACCACCCTGGTGGCGCTCGACCAGAATACGG
GAAAGGTGGTGTGGAAGGTCGTCAACGGAGATCCAAAGGTCGGCGCCACCAACACAAATGCCCCGCTGGT
CGTGAAGGACAAGATCATCACCGGCATCTCGGGCGGCGAGTTCGGCGTCCGCGGTTACCTGACGGCATAT
AACATCAAGGACGGCTCCGTTGCCTGGCGTGCCTACTCCACCGGCCCAGACGAGGAGATGCTGGTCGACC
CGGAGAAGACCACCGAAATGCTGAAGCCGATCGGCAAGGACTCCAGCCTCGAGTCCTGGGAAGGCGACCA
GTGGAAGATCGGCGGCGGGACGACGTGGGGCTGGTTCTCGTACGACCCCGAGCTTAACCTCATCTACTAC
GGGACCGGGAACCCTAGCACCTGGAACCCATCCCAGCGCCCGGGCGACAACAAATACAGCATGACGATCA
TGGCGCGCGACGCGGACACCGGGATGGCCAAGTGGCTCTACCAGATGACGCCGCACGACGAGTGGGATTA
TGACGGCGTCAACGAGATGATCCTCGTGGACAAGAAGTTCAAGGGCAAGGACCGCAAGCTGCTCGTGCAT
TTCGACCGCAACGGCTTCGGTTATACGCTCGACCGGGAGACCGGCGAGCTGCTCGTGGCCGAAAAGTTCG
ATCCCGCCGTCAACTGGGCCACCCACGTGGACATGGAGACTGGCCGCCCCCAGGTCGTGGCCAAGTACTC
GACCGCCCAGAACGGGGAGGACGTGGATACCAAGGGTATTTGCCCCGCCGCCCTCGGCAGTAAGGACCAG
CAACCTGCCACCTACTCCCCGCGCACCGGCCTCTTCTATGTCCCGACCAACCACGTCTGCATGAATTATG
AGCCGTTCGAGGTCTCCTACACCGCGGGCCAGCCGTATGTCGGCGCCACCCTGTCCATGTTCCCGGCCCC
GGACTCGCATGGCGGCCTCGGAAACTTCATCGCCTGGGACGCGGAGAAGGGCGAGATCGTCTGGTCGCTC
CCGGAGCCGTTCAGCGTCTGGAGCGGCGCGCTCGCCACCGGGGGCGGCGTCGTCTTCTACGGCACCCTGG
AGGGCTATCTCAAGGCCGTCGACGAGAAAACGGGCAAGGAGCTTTACCGGTTCAAAACCCCCTCCGGGAT
CATCGGCAACGTGAACACGTACATGCATGATGGGAAGCAGTACGTGGCGGTCCTCAGCGGCATCGGCGGT
TGGGCGGGCATCGGCATGGCCGCCGGCCTGGAGGGGGATACTGACGGCCTCGGCGCCGTCGGCGCCTATC
GGAAGCTGTCGGACTACACCCAGCTCGGGGGCGTGCTGACCGTCTTCGCCCTGCCCAACGCCGAAAACCT
CTATTTTCAGGGACATCATCACCATCACCATCACCACTGACAGCTATGACCATGATTACGCCAAGCTTGC
ATGCCTGCAGGTCGACTCTAGAGGATCCCCGGGTACCGAGCTCGAATTCACTGGCCGTCGTTTTACAACG
TCGTGACTGGGAAAACCCTGGCGTTACCCAACTTAATCGCCTTGCAGCACATCCCCCTTTCGCCAGCTGG
CGTAATAGCGAAGAGGCCCGCACCGATCGCCCTTCCCAACAGTTGCGCAGCCTGAATGGCGAATGGCGCC
TGATGCGGTATTTTCTCCTTACGCATCTGTGCGGTATTTCACACCGCATATGGTGCACTCTCAGTACAAT
CTGCTCTGATGCCGCATAGTTAAGCCAGCCCCGACACCCGCCAACACCCGCTGACGCGCCCTGACGGGCT
TGTATGCTCCCGGCATCCGCTTACAGACAAGCTGTGACCGTCTCCGGGAGCTGCATGTGTCAGAGGTTTT
CACCGTCATCACCGAAACGCGCGAGACGAAAGGGCCTCGTGATACGCCTATTTTTATAGGTTAATGTCAT
GATAATAATGGTTTCTTAGCACCCTTTCTCGGTCCTTCAACGTTCCTGACAACGAGCCTCCTTTTCGCCA
ATCCATCGACAATCACCGCGAGTCCCTGCTCGAACGCTGCGTCCGGACCGGCTTCGTCGAAGGCGTCTAT
CGCGGCCCGCAACAGCGGCGAGAGCGGAGCCTGTTCAACGGTGCCGCCGCGCTCGCCGGCATCGCTGTCG
CCGGCCTGCTCCTCAAGCACGGCCCCAACAGTGAAGTAGCTGATTGTCATCAGCGCATTGACGGCGTCCC
CGGCCGAAAAACCCGCCTCGCAGAGGAAGCGAAGCTGCGCGTCGGCCGTTTCCATCTGCGGTGCGCCCGG
TCGCGTGCCGGCATGGATGCGCGCGCCATCGCGGTAGGCGAGCAGCGCCTGCCTGAAGCTGCGGGCATTC
CCGATCAGAAATGAGCGCCAGTCGTCGTCGGCTCTCGGCACCGAATGCGTATGATTCTCCGCCAGCATGG
CTTCGGCCAGTGCGTCGAGCAGCGCCCGCTTGTTCCTGAAGTGCCAGTAAAGCGCCGGCTGCTGAACCCC
CAACCGTTCCGCCAGTTTGCGTGTCGTCAGACCGTCTACGCCGACCTCGTTCAACAGGTCCAGGGCGGCA
CGGATCACTGTATTCGGCTGCAACTTTGTCATGCTTGACACTTTATCACTGATAAACATAATATGTCCAC
CAACTTATCAGTGATAAAGAATCCGCGCGTTCAATCGGACCAGCGGAGGCTGGTCCGGAGGCCAGACGTG
AAACCCAACATACCCCTGATCGTAATTCTGAGCACTGTCGCGCTCGACGCTGTCGGCATCGGCCTGATTA
TGCCGGTGCTGCCGGGCCTCCTGCGCGATCTGGTTCACTCGAACGACGTCACCGCCCACTATGGCATTCT
GCTGGCGCTGTATGCGTTGGTGCAATTTGCCTGCGCACCTGTGCTGGGCGCGCTGTCGGATCGTTTCGGG
CGGCGGCCAATCTTGCTCGTCTCGCTGGCCGGCGCCACTGTCGACTACGCCATCATGGCGACAGCGCCTT
TCCTTTGGGTTCTCTATATCGGGCGGATCGTGGCCGGCATCACCGGGGCGACTGGGGCGGTAGCCGGCGC
TTATATTGCCGATATCACTGATGGCGATGAGCGCGCGCGGCACTTCGGCTTCATGAGCGCCTGTTTCGGG
TTCGGGATGGTCGCGGGACCTGTGCTCGGTGGGCTGATGGGCGGTTTCTCCCCCCACGCTCCGTTCTTCG
CCGCGGCAGCCTTGAACGGCCTCAATTTCCTGACGGGCTGTTTCCTTTTGCCGGAGTCGCACAAAGGCGA
ACGCCGGCCGTTACGCCGGGAGGCTCTCAACCCGCTCGCTTCGTTCCGGTGGGCCCGGGGCATGACCGTC
GTCGCCGCCCTGATGGCGGTCTTCTTCATCATGCAACTTGTCGGACAGGTGCCGGCCGCGCTTTGGGTCA
TTTTCGGCGAGGATCGCTTTCACTGGGACGCGACCACGATCGGCATTTCGCTTGCCGCATTTGGCATTCT
GCATTCACTCGCCCAGGCAATGATCACCGGCCCTGTAGCCGCCCGGCTCGGCGAAAGGCGGGCACTCATG
CTCGGAATGATTGCCGACGGCACAGGCTACATCCTGCTTGCCTTCGCGACACGGGGATGGATGGCGTTCC
CGATCATGGTCCTGCTTGCTTCGGGTGGCATCGGAATGCCGGCGCTGCAAGCAATGTTGTCCAGGCAGGT
GGATGAGGAACGTCAGGGGCAGCTGCAAGGCTCACTGGCGGCGCTCACCAGCCTGACCTCGATCGTCGGA
CCCCTCCTCTTCACGGCGATCTATGCGGCTTCTATAACAACGTGGAACGGGTGGGCATGGATTGCAGGCG
CTGCCCTCTACTTGCTCTGCCTGCCGGCGCTGCGTCGCGGGCTTTGGAGCGGCGCAGGGCAACGAGCCGA
TCGCTGATCGTGGAAACGATAGGCCTATGCCATGCGGGTCAAGGCGACTTCCGGCAAGCTATACGCGCCC
TAGAATTGTCAATTTTAATCCTCTGTTTATCGGCAGTTCGTAGAGCGCGCCGTGCGTCCCGAGCGATACT
GAGCGAAGCAAGTGCGTCGAGCAGTGCCCGCTTGTTCCTGAAATGCCAGTAAAGCGCTGGCTGCTGAACC
CCCAGCCGGAACTGACCCCACAAGGCCCTAGCGTTTGCAATGCACCAGGTCATCATTGACCCAGGCGTGT
TCCACCAGGCCGCTGCCTCGCAACTCTTCGCAGGCTTCGCCGACCTGCTCGCGCCACTTCTTCACGCGGG
TGGAATCCGATCCGCACATGAGGCGGAAGGTTTCCAGCTTGAGCGGGTACGGCTCCCGGTGCGAGCTGAA
ATAGTCGAACATCCGTCGGGCCGTCGGCGACAGCTTGCGGTACTTCTCCCATATGAATTTCGTGTAGTGG
TCGCCAGCAAACAGCACGACGATTTCCTCGTCGATCAGGACCTGGCAACGGGACGTTTTCTTGCCACGGT
CCAGGACGCGGAAGCGGTGCAGCAGCGACACCGATTCCAGGTGCCCAACGCGGTCGGACGTGAAGCCCAT
CGCCGTCGCCTGTAGGCGCGACAGGCATTCCTCGGCCTTCGTGTAATACCGGCCATTGATCGACCAGCCC
AGGTCCTGGCAAAGCTCGTAGAACGTGAAGGTGATCGGCTCGCCGATAGGGGTGCGCTTCGCGTACTCCA
ACACCTGCTGCCACACCAGTTCGTCATCGTCGGCCCGCAGCTCGACGCCGGTGTAGGTGATCTTCACGTC
CTTGTTGACGTGGAAAATGACCTTGTTTTGCAGCGCCTCGCGCGGGATTTTCTTGTTGCGCGTGGTGAAC
AGGGCAGAGCGGGCCGTGTCGTTTGGCATCGCTCGCATCGTGTCCGGCCACGGCGCAATATCGAACAAGG
AAAGCTGCATTTCCTTGATCTGCTGCTTCGTGTGTTTCAGCAACGCGGCCTGCTTGGCCTCGCTGACCTG
TTTTGCCAGGTCCTCGCCGGCGGTTTTTCGCTTCTTGGTCGTCATAGTTCCTCGCGTGTCGATGGTCATC
GACTTCGCCAAACCTGCCGCCTCCTGTTCGAGACGACGCGAACGCTCCACGGCGGCCGATGGCGCGGGCA
GGGCAGGGGGAGCCAGTTGCACGCTGTCGCGCTCGATCTTGGCCGTAGCTTGCTGGACCATCGAGCCGAC
GGACTGGAAGGTTTCGCGGGGCGCACGCATGACGGTGCGGCTTGCGATGGTTTCGGCATCCTCGGCGGAA
AACCCCGCGTCGATCAGTTCTTGCCTGTATGCCTTCCGGTCAAACGTCCGATTCATTCACCCTCCTTGCG
GGATTGCCCCGACTCACGCCGGGGCAATGTGCCCTTATTCCTGATTTGACCCGCCTGGTGCCTTGGTGTC
CAGATAATCCACCTTATCGGCAATGAAGTCGGTCCCGTAGACCGTCTGGCCGTCCTTCTCGTACTTGGTA
TTCCGAATCTTGCCCTGCACGAATACCAGCTCCGCGAAGTCGCTCTTCTTGATGGAGCGCATGGGGACGT
GCTTGGCAATCACGCGCACCCCCCGGCCGTTTTAGCGGCTAAAAAAGTCATGGCTCTGCCCTCGGGCGGA
CCACGCCCATCATGACCTTGCCAAGCTCGTCCTGCTTCTCTTCGATCTTCGCCAGCAGGGCGAGGATCGT
GGCATCACCGAACCGCGCCGTGCGCGGGTCGTCGGTGAGCCAGAGTTTCAGCAGGCCGCCCAGGCGGCCC
AGGTCGCCATTGATGCGGGCCAGCTCGCGGACGTGCTCATAGTCCACGACGCCCGTGATTTTGTAGCCCT
GGCCGACGGCCAGCAGGTAGGCCTACAGGCTCATGCCGGCCGCCGCCGCCTTTTCCTCAATCGCTCTTCG
TTCGTCTGGAAGGCAGTACACCTTGATAGGTGGGCTGCCCTTCCTGGTTGGCTTGGTTTCATCAGCCATC
CGCTTGCCCTCATCTGTTACGCCGGCGGTAGCCGGCCAGCCTCGCAGAGCAGGATTCCCGTTGAGCACCG
CCAGGTGCGAATAAGGGACAGTGAAGAAGGAACACCCGCTCGCGGGTGGGCCTACTTCACCTATCCTGCC
CGGCTGACGCCGTTGGATACACCAAGGAAAGTCTACACGAACCCTTTGGCAAAATCCTGTATATCGTGCG
AAAAAGGATGGATATACCGAAAAAATCGCTATAATGACCCCGAAGCAGGGTTATGCAGCGGAAAAGATCC
GTCGACCCTTTCCGACGCTCACCGGGCTGGTTGCCCTCGCCGCTGGGCTGGCGGCCGTCTATGGCCCTGC
AAACGCGCCAGAAACGCCGTCGAAGCCGTGTGCGAGACACCGCGGCCGCCGGCGTTGTGGATACCTCGCG
GAAAACTTGGCCCTCACTGACAGATGAGGGGCGGACGTTGACACTTGAGGGGCCGACTCACCCGGCGCGG
CGTTGACAGATGAGGGGCAGGCTCGATTTCGGCCGGCGACGTGGAGCTGGCCAGCCTCGCAAATCGGCGA
AAACGCCTGATTTTACGCGAGTTTCCCACAGATGATGTGGACAAGCCTGGGGATAAGTGCCCTGCGGTAT
TGACACTTGAGGGGCGCGACTACTGACAGATGAGGGGCGCGATCCTTGACACTTGAGGGGCAGAGTGCTG
ACAGATGAGGGGCGCACCTATTGACATTTGAGGGGCTGTCCACAGGCAGAAAATCCAGCATTTGCAAGGG
TTTCCGCCCGTTTTTCGGCCACCGCTAACCTGTCTTTTAACCTGCTTTTAAACCAATATTTATAAACCTT
GTTTTTAACCAGGGCTGCGCCCTGTGCGCGTGACCGCGCACGCCGAAGGGGGGTGCCCCCCCTTCTCGAA
CCCTCCCGGCCCGCTAACGCGGGCCTCCCATCCCCCCAGGGGCTGCGCCCCTCGGCCGCGAACGGCCTCA
CCCCAAAAATGGCAGCCAAGCTGACCACTTCTGCGCTCGGCCCTTCCGGCTGGCTGGTTTATTGCTGATA
AATCTGGAGCCGGTGAGCGTGGGTCTCGCGGTATCATTGCAGCACTGGGGCCAGATGGTAAGCCCTCCCG
TATCGTAGTTATCTACACGACGGGGAGTCAGGCAACTATGGATGAACGAAATAGACAGATCGCTGAGATA
GGTGCCTCACTGATTAAGCATTGGTAACTGTCAGACCAAGTTTACTCATATATACTTTAGATTGATTTAA
AACTTCATTTTTAATTTAAAAGGATCTAGGTGAAGATCCTTTTTGATAATCTCATGACCAAAATCCCTTA
ACGTGAGTTTTCGTTCCACTGAGCGTCAGACCCCGTAGAAAAGATCAAAGGATCTTCTTGAGATCCTTTT
TTTCTGCGCGTAATCTGCTGCTTGCAAACAAAAAAACCACCGCTACCAGCGGTGGTTTGTTTGCCGGATC
AAGAGCTACCAACTCTTTTTCCGAAGGTAACTGGCTTCAGCAGAGCGCAGATACCAAATACTGTTCTTCT
AGTGTAGCCGTAGTTAGGCCACCACTTCAAGAACTCTGTAGCACCGCCTACATACCTCGCTCTGCTAATC
CTGTTACCAGTGGCTGCTGCCAGTGGCGATAAGTCGTGTCTTACCGGGTTGGACTCAAGACGATAGTTAC
CGGATAAGGCGCAGCGGTCGGGCTGAACGGGGGGTTCGTGCACACAGCCCAGCTTGGAGCGAACGACCTA
CACCGAACTGAGATACCTACAGCGTGAGCTATGAGAAAGCGCCACGCTTCCCGAAGGGAGAAAGGCGGAC
AGGTATCCGGTAAGCGGCAGGGTCGGAACAGGAGAGCGCACGAGGGAGCTTCCAGGGGGAAACGCCTGGT
ATCTTTATAGTCCTGTCGGGTTTCGCCACCTCTGACTTGAGCGTCGATTTTTGTGATGCTCGTCAGGGGG
GCGGAGCCTATGGAAAAACGCCAGCAACGCGGCCTTTTTACGGTTCCTGGCCTTTTGCTGGCCTTTTGCT
CACATGTTCTTTCCTGCGTTATCCCCTGATTCTGTGGATAACCGTATTACCGCCTTTGAGTGAGCTGATA
CCGCTCGCCGCAGCCGAACGACCGAGCGCAGCGAGTCAGTGAGCGAGGAAGCGGAAGAGCGCCCAATACG
CAAACCGCCTCTCCCCGCGCGTTGGCCGATTCATTAATGCAGCTGGCACGACAGGTTTCCCGACTGGAAA
GCGGGCAGTGAGCGCAACGCAATTAATGTGAGTTAGCTCACTCATTAGGCACCCCAGGCTTTACACTTTA
TGCTTCCGGCTCGTATGTTGTGTGGAATTGTGAGCGGATAACAATTTCACACAGGAAACAGCTATGACCA
TGATTACGCCAAGCTAGCTTCCCGCTTGGTCGGGCCGCTTCGCGAGGGCCCGTTGACGACAACGGTGCGA
TGGGTCCCGGCCCCGGTCAAGACGATGCCAATACGTTGCGACACTACGCCTTGGCACTTTTAGAATTGCC
TTATCGTCCTGATAAGAAATGTCCGACCAGCTAAAGACATCGCGTCCAATCAAAGCCTAGAAAATATAGG
CGAAGGGACGCTAATAAGTCTTTCATAAGACCGCGCAAATCTAAAAATATCCTTAGATTCACGATGCGGC
ACTTCGGATGACTTCCGAGCGAGCCTGGAACCTCAGAAAAACGTCTGAGAGATACCGCGGATCTCACACA
GGAAATTTC
Features (pLannotate 1.2.2; 21 found; start..end, strand, type, name):
    325..347     +  RBS            RBS: efficient ribosome binding site from bacteriophage T7 gene 10 (Olins and Rangwala, 1989)
    372..2153    +  CDS            moxF (fragment): DHM1_METOR - Experimental evidence at protein level: Swiss-Prot protein existence level 1. Catalyzes the oxidation of primary alcohols including methanol. From Methylobacterium organophilum.
   2187..2206    +  CDS            7xHis (fragment): 6xHis affinity tag
   2233..2289    -  misc_feature   MCS: pUC18/19 multiple cloning site
   2286..2443    +  CDS            lacZα (fragment): LacZα fragment of β-galactosidase; lacZ fragment
   2449..2548    -  misc_feature   bom (fragment): basis of mobility region from pBR322
   2650..2685    -  CDS            rop (fragment): Rop protein, which maintains plasmids at low copy number; rop
   2750..3392    -  CDS            TetR (fragment): tetracycline resistance regulatory protein; tetR
   3498..4697    +  CDS            TcR: tetracycline efflux protein; tetA; confers resistance to tetracycline
   4756..4908    -  CDS            tetR (fragment): TETR1_ECOLX - Experimental evidence at protein level: Swiss-Prot protein existence level 1. TetR is the repressor of the tetracycline resistance element; its N-terminal region forms a helix-turn-helix structure and binds DNA. Binding of tetracycline to TetR reduces the repressor affinity for the tetracycline resistance gene (tetA) promoter operator sites. From Escherichia coli.
   4928..6076    -  CDS            trfA: trans-acting replication protein that binds to and activates oriV
   6206..6310    -  CDS            traI (fragment): TRAI6_ECOLX - Experimental evidence at protein level: Swiss-Prot protein existence level 1. The initiation process of transfer DNA synthesis requires the interaction of at least three plasmid-specific components (TraH, I, and J) at the transfer origin resulting in the assembly of a specialised nucleoprotein complex - the relaxosome. Site- and strand-specific cleavage at the transfer origin is dependent on TraI and TraJ. From Escherichia coli.
   6348..6719    -  CDS            traJ: oriT-recognizing protein; traJ
   6752..6861    -  oriT           oriT: incP origin of transfer
   7014..7645    +  rep_origin     oriV: incP origin of replication
   7723..7936    +  CDS            bla(M) (fragment): β-lactamase lacking the signal sequence; bla(M); allows cytosolic expression of β-lactamase
   8108..8696    +  rep_origin     ori: high-copy-number ColE1/pMB1/pBR322/pUC origin of replication
   8879..8971    +  CDS            lacI (fragment): lac repressor; lacI; The lac repressor binds to the lac operator to inhibit transcription in E. coli. This inhibition can be relieved by adding lactose or isopropyl-β-D-thiogalactopyranoside (IPTG).
   8984..9005    +  protein_bind   CAP binding site: CAP binding activates transcription in the presence of cAMP. E. coli catabolite activator protein
   9020..9050    +  promoter       lac promoter: promoter for the E. coli lac operon
   9058..9074    +  protein_bind   lac operator: The lac repressor binds to the lac operator to inhibit transcription in E. coli. This inhibition can be relieved by adding lactose or isopropyl-β-D-thiogalactopyranoside (IPTG). lac repressor encoded by lacI
