[The description below was written by a language model from this plasmid's Addgene catalogue record and pLannotate feature annotations shown in this document.]
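Description:
JGI_018327 is a 9.5 kb broad-host-range bacterial expression plasmid built on the pCM80_PxoxF backbone and catalogued as a synthetic biology vector. It carries two replication systems. One is the IncP oriV with its trans-acting initiator trfA, which supports maintenance in a wide range of Gram-negative bacteria. The other is a ColE1/pMB1-type origin for propagation in E. coli, and the record lists the plasmid as low copy. An IncP oriT with traJ and a traI fragment makes the plasmid mobilisable by conjugation when transfer functions are supplied in trans. Selection is by tetracycline, through the tetA efflux gene and associated tetR sequences. The short fragments of bla, rop, bom, lacI and lacZα, along with the pUC-type polylinker, appear to be remnants of the vector's construction history.

The payload is a synthetic gene named Grimontia_2, inserted by Gibson assembly. The annotation software matches this roughly 1.8 kb open reading frame to moxF, the methanol dehydrogenase large subunit, which is consistent with a related quinoprotein alcohol dehydrogenase and with the stated purpose of studying rare earth element-dependent alcohol dehydrogenases. The coding sequence follows a phage T7 gene 10 ribosome binding site and is followed by a C-terminal polyhistidine tag suitable for affinity purification. The backbone name implies an xoxF promoter drives expression, but no such promoter is annotated in the feature table. The only annotated promoter is the lac promoter/operator with its CAP site, located upstream of the insert region. The construct appears to belong to a set of candidate enzymes from diverse microbes, made for heterologous expression and functional testing. The record does not state the expression host.
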