Addgene plasmid #158841: JGI_018327
Purpose: Rare earth element alcohol dehydrogenases
Depositing lab: Joint Genome Institute. Publication: Rare earth element alcohol dehydrogenases widely occur among globally distributed, numerically abundant and environmentally important microbes. Huang J, Yu Z, Groom J, Cheng JF, Tarver A, Yoshikuni Y, Chistoserdova L. ISME J. 2019 Aug;13(8):2005-2017. doi: 10.1038/s41396-019-0414-z. Epub 2019 Apr 5. PubMed 30952993.
Backbone
  Vector backbone: pCM80_PxoxF
  Vector type: Synthetic Biology
Growth in bacteria
  Bacterial resistance: Tetracycline, 10 μg/mL
  Growth temperature: 37°C
  Growth strain: Top10
  Copy number: Low Copy
Gene/Insert
  Gene/Insert name: Grimontia_2 (alt name: Batch190_p048)
  Species: Synthetic
  Cloning method: Gibson Cloning
Terms and licenses: Academic/Nonprofit Terms; Industry Terms: Not Available to Industry
Depositor comments: pCM80_PxoxF vector with Grimontia_2 insert, JGI ICE Registry: https://registry.jgi.doe.gov/entry/18327
How to cite: JGI_018327 was a gift from Joint Genome Institute (Addgene plasmid # 158841 ; http://n2t.net/addgene:158841 ; RRID:Addgene_158841)
