>Addgene plasmid #158841 | JGI_018327 | depositor partial sequence | sequence record 306551 | gene insert with vector overlaps
GACTTGTCGGAGGAATCCTCTAGAAATAATTTTGTTTAACTTTAAGAAGGAGATATACCATGATCGGAGC
CGTGCGCCTGCGCCGCTGCCTGGCCGCCGTCGCCACCCTGTCGCTCACCCTGCTCTTCCCGGCCGCGTCC
CAGGCGAACGACGAACTGATCAAGCTGCAGGAGGATCCGAACCAATGGGTCATGTGGGGCGGTGACTATT
CGGGGACCCGCTATTCGCCGCTGAACCAGATCAACGCCGAAAACGCCAAGAACCTGCAGGTCGCGTGGAC
GTTCTCGACCGGCGTCCTCCGCGGGCATGAGGGCGGCCCCCTGGTCCTCGGCGACACCATGTACATCCAC
ACCCCTTTCCCCAACAAGGTCTTCGCCATCGACCTGAAGACGAAGGCCCTGAAGTGGGAGTACGAGCCGA
AGCAGGACGCCAGCGTCATCGCCGTCATGTGCTGCGACACCGTCAACCGCGGCCTGGCCTACGCCGATGG
CAAGATCTTCCTGCAGCAAGCGGACACCACCCTGGTGGCGCTCGACCAGAATACGGGAAAGGTGGTGTGG
AAGGTCGTCAACGGAGATCCAAAGGTCGGCGCCACCAACACAAATGCCCCGCTGGTCGTGAAGGACAAGA
TCATCACCGGCATCTCGGGCGGCGAGTTCGGCGTCCGCGGTTACCTGACGGCATATAACATCAAGGACGG
CTCCGTTGCCTGGCGTGCCTACTCCACCGGCCCAGACGAGGAGATGCTGGTCGACCCGGAGAAGACCACC
GAAATGCTGAAGCCGATCGGCAAGGACTCCAGCCTCGAGTCCTGGGAAGGCGACCAGTGGAAGATCGGCG
GCGGGACGACGTGGGGCTGGTTCTCGTACGACCCCGAGCTTAACCTCATCTACTACGGGACCGGGAACCC
TAGCACCTGGAACCCATCCCAGCGCCCGGGCGACAACAAATACAGCATGACGATCATGGCGCGCGACGCG
GACACCGGGATGGCCAAGTGGCTCTACCAGATGACGCCGCACGACGAGTGGGATTATGACGGCGTCAACG
AGATGATCCTCGTGGACAAGAAGTTCAAGGGCAAGGACCGCAAGCTGCTCGTGCATTTCGACCGCAACGG
CTTCGGTTATACGCTCGACCGGGAGACCGGCGAGCTGCTCGTGGCCGAAAAGTTCGATCCCGCCGTCAAC
TGGGCCACCCACGTGGACATGGAGACTGGCCGCCCCCAGGTCGTGGCCAAGTACTCGACCGCCCAGAACG
GGGAGGACGTGGATACCAAGGGTATTTGCCCCGCCGCCCTCGGCAGTAAGGACCAGCAACCTGCCACCTA
CTCCCCGCGCACCGGCCTCTTCTATGTCCCGACCAACCACGTCTGCATGAATTATGAGCCGTTCGAGGTC
TCCTACACCGCGGGCCAGCCGTATGTCGGCGCCACCCTGTCCATGTTCCCGGCCCCGGACTCGCATGGCG
GCCTCGGAAACTTCATCGCCTGGGACGCGGAGAAGGGCGAGATCGTCTGGTCGCTCCCGGAGCCGTTCAG
CGTCTGGAGCGGCGCGCTCGCCACCGGGGGCGGCGTCGTCTTCTACGGCACCCTGGAGGGCTATCTCAAG
GCCGTCGACGAGAAAACGGGCAAGGAGCTTTACCGGTTCAAAACCCCCTCCGGGATCATCGGCAACGTGA
ACACGTACATGCATGATGGGAAGCAGTACGTGGCGGTCCTCAGCGGCATCGGCGGTTGGGCGGGCATCGG
CATGGCCGCCGGCCTGGAGGGGGATACTGACGGCCTCGGCGCCGTCGGCGCCTATCGGAAGCTGTCGGAC
TACACCCAGCTCGGGGGCGTGCTGACCGTCTTCGCCCTGCCCAACGCCGAAAACCTCTATTTTCAGGGAC
ATCATCACCATCACCATCACCACTGACAGCT
